>Addgene plasmid #43649 | III-GGTG | depositor partial sequence | sequence record 58914 | III-GGTG sequence 426 bps
CGTCTCGGCTCACCCCAGAGCAGGTCGTGGCAATCGCGAGCAATAACGGCGGAAAACAGGCTTTGGAAAC
GGTGCAGAGGCTCCTTCCAGTGCTGTGCCAAGCGCACGGACTGACCCCAGAGCAGGTCGTGGCAATCGCG
AGCAATAACGGCGGAAAACAGGCTTTGGAAACGGTGCAGAGGCTCCTTCCAGTGCTGTGCCAAGCGCACG
GCCTCACCCCAGAGCAGGTCGTGGCCATTGCCTCGAATGGAGGGGGCAAACAGGCGTTGGAAACCGTACA
ACGATTGCTGCCGGTGCTGTGCCAAGCGCACGGATTAACCCCAGAGCAGGTCGTGGCAATCGCGAGCAAT
AACGGCGGAAAACAGGCTTTGGAAACGGTGCAGAGGCTCCTTCCAGTGCTGTGCCAAGCGCACGGACTCA
GAGACG
