>Addgene plasmid #43649 | III-GGTG | addgene partial sequence | sequence record 61726 | M13-F20 5'-TGTAAAACGACGGCCAGT-3'
GCGATTGGGCCCTCTGATGCATGCTCGAGCGGCCGCCAGTGTGATGGATATCTGCAGAATTCGCCCTTGA
TGCCGTCCTAGCGCGTCTCGGCTCACCCCAGAGCAGGTCGTGGCAATCGCGAGCAATAACGGCGGAAAAC
AGGCTTTGGAAACGGTGCAGAGGCTCCTTCCAGTGCTGTGCCAAGCGCACGGACTGACCCCAGAGCAGGT
CGTGGCAATCGCGAGCAATAACGGCGGAAAACAGGCTTTGGAAACGGTGCAGAGGCTCCTTCCAGTGCTG
TGCCAAGCGCACGGCCTCACCCCAGAGCAGGTCGTGGCCATTGCCTCGAATGGAGGGGGCAAACAGGCGT
TGGAAACCGTACAACGATTGCTGCCGGTGCTGTGCCAAGCGCACGGATTAACCCCAGAGCAGGTCGTGGC
AATCGCGAGCAATAACGGCGGAAAACAGGCTTTGGAAACGGTGCAGAGGCTCCTTCCAGTGCTGTGCCAA
GCGCACGGACTCAGAGACGTGGGCACAGGAAAGATACTTAAGGGCGAATTCCAGCACACTGGCGGCCGTT
ACTAGTGGATCCGAGCTCGGTACCAAGCTTGATGCATAGCTTGAGTATTCTATAGTGTCACCTAAATAGC
TTGGCGTAATCATGGTCATAGCTGTTTCCTGTGTGAAATTGTTATCCGCTCACAATTCCACACAACATAC
GAGCCGGAAGCATAAAGTGTAAAGCCTGGGGTGCCTAATGAGTGAGCTAACTCACATTAATTGCGTTGCG
CTCACTGCCCGCTTTCCAGTCGGGAAACCTGTCGTGCCAGCTGCATTAATGAATCGGCCAACGCGCGGGG
AGAGGCGGTTTGCGTATTGGGCGCTCTTCCGCTTCCTCGCTC
