[The description below was written by a language model from this plasmid's Addgene catalogue record.]
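Description:
III-GGTG is a bacterial cloning plasmid built on the commercial pCRII-TOPO backbone (about 4 kb without insert), into which a 426 bp synthetic fragment was introduced by TOPO cloning. It is maintained at high copy number in E. coli and carries both ampicillin and kanamycin resistance markers, as is standard for this backbone, so either or both antibiotics can be used for selection. The insert sits between the vector's T7 and M13-reverse primer sites, which are the recorded sequencing primers flanking the cloning site. No expression promoter for use in eukaryotic cells is recorded, and the vector is classified purely as a cloning construct rather than an expression plasmid.

The record describes the insert only by its name and as synthetic, without stating its composition explicitly. The plasmid was deposited in connection with a TALEN genome-editing system developed for generating human stem cell-based disease models. In that context the name is most plausibly read as a library module: "GGTG" would denote four target DNA bases, and "III" a position within an ordered assembly scheme. The insert size is consistent with roughly four TALE repeats of the usual ~102 bp length. This interpretation is inferred from the name, size and associated work and is not stated in the catalogue fields. On that reading, the plasmid would serve as a storage and propagation vehicle for a pre-assembled repeat block, intended to be excised or amplified and joined with other position-specific modules to build a full-length TALE DNA-binding array in a separate nuclease expression backbone. No feature table was provided, so details such as flanking restriction sites cannot be confirmed.
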