Addgene plasmid #43649: III-GGTG
Depositing lab: Chad Cowan & Kiran Musunuru. Depositing organization: Harvard University. Publication: A TALEN Genome-Editing System for Generating Human Stem Cell-Based Disease Models. Ding Q, Lee YK, Schaefer EA, Peters DT, Veres A, Kim K, Kuperwasser N, Motola DL, Meissner TB, Hendriks WT, Trevisan M, Gupta RM, Moisan A, Banks E, Friesen M, Schinzel RT, Xia F, Tang A, Xia Y, Figueroa E, Wann A, Ahfeldt T, Daheron L, Zhang F, Rubin LL, Peng LF, Chung RT, Musunuru K, Cowan CA. Cell Stem Cell. 2012 Dec 12. pii: S1934-5909(12)00645-5. doi: 10.1016/j.stem.2012.11.011. PubMed 23246482.
Backbone
  Vector backbone: pCRII-TOPO
  Backbone manufacturer: Invitrogen
  Backbone size w/o insert (bp): 3973
  Vector type: Bacterial Cloning
Growth in bacteria
  Bacterial resistance: Ampicillin and Kanamycin, 100 & 50 μg/mL
  Growth temperature: 37°C
  Growth strain: Top10
  Copy number: High Copy
Gene/Insert
  Gene/Insert name: III-GGTG
  Species: Synthetic
  Insert size (bp): 426
  Cloning method: TOPO Cloning
  Sequencing primers: 5′ T7; 3′ M13-rev
Terms and licenses: Academic/Nonprofit Terms; Industry Terms: Not Available to Industry
How to cite: III-GGTG was a gift from Chad Cowan & Kiran Musunuru (Addgene plasmid # 43649 ; http://n2t.net/addgene:43649 ; RRID:Addgene_43649)
